Addgene plasmid #149425: 1046E=dgRNAs[traB,bTub]
Purpose: The attB plasmid with the mini-white harboring two U6.3-gRNAs targeting Dmel tra and bTub genes.
Depositing lab: Omar Akbari. Depositing organization: University of California, San Diego (UCSD). Publication: Temperature-Inducible Precision-Guided Sterile Insect Technique. Kandul NP, Liu J, Akbari OS. CRISPR J. 2021 Dec;4(6):822-835. doi: 10.1089/crispr.2021.0077. Epub 2021 Nov 3. PubMed 34735288.
Backbone
  Vector backbone: attB with mini-white
  Vector type: Insect Expression, CRISPR
Growth in bacteria
  Bacterial resistance: Ampicillin, 100 μg/mL
  Growth temperature: 37°C
  Growth strain: DH5alpha
  Copy number: High Copy
Gene/Insert
  Gene/Insert name: U6.3-gRNAs[TraB, bTub]
  gRNA/shRNA sequence: GATTCCGTACTTTGCAGACGAGG, CCTGAGTGTGCATCAGCTGGTGG
  Species: D. melanogaster (fly)
  Promoter: U6.3
  Cloning method: Gibson Cloning
  Sequencing primers: 5′ TGTATGCTATACGAAGTTATGCTAGCGGATCCGAATTCTTTTTTGCTCACCTGTGATTGC; 3′ ATTTAAATATTGCCCAATTCCCAATTCCCGGTACCAAAAAAAAAAGCACCGACTCGGTGC
Terms and licenses: Academic/Nonprofit Terms; Industry Terms: Not Available to Industry
How to cite: 1046E=dgRNAs[traB,bTub] was a gift from Omar Akbari (Addgene plasmid # 149425 ; http://n2t.net/addgene:149425 ; RRID:Addgene_149425)
