[The description below was written by a language model from this plasmid's Addgene catalogue record and pLannotate feature annotations shown in this document.]
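Description:
1046E=dgRNAs[traB,bTub] is a Drosophila melanogaster transgenesis plasmid of about 8.5 kb that delivers a pair of CRISPR guide RNAs. It is built on an attB/mini-white backbone with a pBluescript-like bacterial portion. In E. coli it replicates from a high-copy ColE1/pUC origin and is selected with ampicillin through the bla (AmpR) gene. An f1 origin, T7 and T3 promoters, and lac promoter/operator and lacZα/lacI fragments are also annotated as remnants of the cloning vector. The 70-bp attB site allows φC31 integrase to insert the whole plasmid into an attP docking site in the fly genome. The mini-white gene, a shortened version of white lacking part of the first intron, serves as the transformation marker by restoring eye pigmentation in a white mutant background. A single loxP site lies between mini-white and the guide cassettes.

The payload is two tandem, same-orientation expression units. Each consists of the Drosophila U6-3 RNA polymerase III promoter, a 20-nt spacer and the Streptococcus pyogenes Cas9 gRNA scaffold. One guide targets transformer (tra, the "traB" site) and the other targets βTubulin (bTub). The plasmid carries no Cas9, so the nuclease must come from a separate transgenic line.

The associated publication concerns a temperature-inducible form of the precision-guided sterile insect technique. By general knowledge, that approach crosses double-gRNA flies to Cas9 flies to disrupt a sex-determination gene and a male-fertility gene at the same time. The record itself states only the target genes, not the resulting phenotypes. The depositor and sequencing-derived records differ by 17 nt in length and in their start coordinates, but both show the same 18 features in the same arrangement.
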