Features (pLannotate 1.2.2; 18 found; start..end, strand, type, name):
      4..432     +  rep_origin     f1 ori (sequence partly withheld): f1 bacteriophage origin of replication; arrow indicates direction of (+) strand synthesis
    463..620     -  CDS            lacZα (fragment): LacZα fragment of β-galactosidase; lacZ fragment
    623..641     +  promoter       T7 promoter: promoter for bacteriophage T7 RNA polymerase
    666..4802    +  gene           mini-white: white; This modified version of the white gene lacks part of the first intron.
   4809..4842    -  protein_bind   loxP: Cre-mediated recombination occurs in the 8-bp core sequence (GCATACAT). Cre recombinase
   4861..5281    +  promoter       dU6-3 promoter: RNA polymerase III promoter for Drosophila U6-3 snRNA (Port et al., 2014)
   5302..5377    +  misc_RNA       gRNA scaffold: guide RNA scaffold for the Streptococcus pyogenes CRISPR/Cas9 system
   5440..5860    +  promoter       dU6-3 promoter: RNA polymerase III promoter for Drosophila U6-3 snRNA (Port et al., 2014)
   5881..5956    +  misc_RNA       gRNA scaffold: guide RNA scaffold for the Streptococcus pyogenes CRISPR/Cas9 system
   6011..6080    +  protein_bind   attB: attB site for the φC31 integrase (Groth et al., 2000) phage φC31 integrase
   6299..6317    -  promoter       T3 promoter: promoter for bacteriophage T3 RNA polymerase
   6362..6378    -  protein_bind   lac operator: The lac repressor binds to the lac operator to inhibit transcription in E. coli. This inhibition can be relieved by adding lactose or isopropyl-β-D-thiogalactopyranoside (IPTG). lac repressor encoded by lacI
   6386..6416    -  promoter       lac promoter: promoter for the E. coli lac operon
   6431..6452    -  protein_bind   CAP binding site: CAP binding activates transcription in the presence of cAMP. E. coli catabolite activator protein
   6465..6557    -  CDS            lacI (fragment): lac repressor; lacI; The lac repressor binds to the lac operator to inhibit transcription in E. coli. This inhibition can be relieved by adding lactose or isopropyl-β-D-thiogalactopyranoside (IPTG).
   6740..7328    -  rep_origin     ori: high-copy-number ColE1/pMB1/pBR322/pUC origin of replication
   7499..8359    -  CDS            AmpR: β-lactamase; bla; confers resistance to ampicillin, carbenicillin, and related antibiotics
   8360..8464    -  promoter       AmpR promoter: bla
>Addgene plasmid #149425 | 1046E=dgRNAs[traB,bTub] | depositor full sequence | sequence record 292052 | 1046E=dgRNAs[traB,bTub] sequence 8487 bps
CTG
[124 nt withheld, positions 4-127]
C
[91 nt withheld, positions 129-219]
A
[49 nt withheld, positions 221-269]
CCTTTGACGTTGGAGTCCACGTTCTTT
[37 nt withheld, positions 297-333]
ACCCTATCTCGGTCTATTCTTTTGATTTATAAGGGATTTTGCCGATTTCGGCCTATTGGTTAAAAAATGA
GCTGATTTAACAAAAATTTAACGCGAATTTTAACAAAATATTAACGCTTACAATTTCCATTCGCCATTCA
GGCTGCGCAACTGTTGGGAAGGGCGATCGGTGCGGGCCTCTTCGCTATTACGCCAGCTGGCGAAAGGGGG
ATGTGCTGCAAGGCGATTAAGTTGGGTAACGCCAGGGTTTTCCCAGTCACGACGTTGTAAAACGACGGCC
AGTGAATTGTAATACGACTCACTATAGGGCGAATTGGGTACGTACCGGGCCCCTAGTATGTATGTAAGTT
AATAAAACCCATTTTTGCGGAAAGTAGATAAAAAAAACATTTTTTTTTTTTACTGCACTGGATATCATTG
AACTTATCTGATCAGTTTTAAATTTACTTCGATCCAAGGGTATTTGATGTACCAGGTTCTTTCGATTACC
TCTCACTCAAAATGACATTCCACTCAAAGTCAGCGCTGTTTGCCTCCTTCTCTGTCCACAGAAATATCGC
CGTCTCTTTCGCCGCTGCGTCCGCTATCTCTTTCGCCACCGTTTGTAGCGTTACGTAGCGTCAATGTCCG
CCTTCAGTTGCATTTTGTCAGCGGTTTCGTGACGAAGCTCCAAGCGGTTTACGCCATCAATTAAACACAA
AGTGCTGTGCCAAAACTCCTCTCGCTTCTTATTTTTGTTTGTTTTTTGAGTGATTGGGGTGGTGATTGGT
TTTGGGTGGGTAAGCAGGGGAAAGTGTGAAAAATCCCGGCAATGGGCCAAGAGGATCAGGAGCTATTAAT
TCGCGGAGGCAGCAAACACCCATCTGCCGAGCATCTGAACAATGTGAGTAGTACATGTGCATACATCTTA
AGTTCACTTGATCTATAGGAACTGCGATTGCAACATCAAATTGTCTGCGGCGTGAGAACTGCGACCCACA
AAAATCCCAAACCGCAATTGCACAAACAAATAGTGACACGAAACAGATTATTCTGGTAGCTGTTCTCGCT
ATATAAGACAATTTTTGAGATCATATCATGATCAAGACATCTAAAGGCATTCATTTTCGACTATATTCTT
TTTTACAAAAAATATAACAACCAGATATTTTAAGCTGATCCTAGATGCACAAAAAATAAATAAAAGTATA
AACCTACTTCGTAGGATACTTCGGGGTACTTTTTGTTCGGGGTTAGATGAGCATAACGCTTGTAGTTGAT
ATTTGAGATCCCCTATCATTGCAGGGTGACAGCGGAGCGGCTTCGCAGAGCTGCATTAACCAGGGCTTCG
GGCAGGCCAAAAACTACGGCACGCTCCGGCCACCCAGTCCGCCGGAGGACTCCGGTTCAGGGAGCGGCCA
ACTAGCCGAGAACCTCACCTATGCCTGGCACAATATGGACATCTTTGGGGCGGTCAATCAGCCGGGCTCC
GGATGGCGGCAGCTGGTCAACCGGACACGCGGACTATTCTGCAACGAGCGACACATACCGGCGCCCAGGA
AACATTTGCTCAAGAACGGTGAGTTTCTATTCGCAGTCGGCTGATCTGTGTGAAATCTTAATAAAGGGTC
CAATTACCAATTTGAAACTCAGTTTGCGGCGTGGCCTATCCGGGCGAACTTTTGGCCGTGATGGGCAGTT
CCGGTGCCGGAAAGACGACCCTGCTGAATGCCCTTGCCTTTCGATCGCCGCAGGGCATCCAAGTATCGCC
ATCCGGGATGCGACTGCTCAATGGCCAACCTGTGGACGCCAAGGAGATGCAGGCCAGGTGCGCCTATGTC
CAGCAGGATGACCTCTTTATCGGCTCCCTAACGGCCAGGGAACACCTGATTTTCCAGGCCATGGTGCGGA
TGCCACGACATCTGACCTATCGGCAGCGAGTGGCCCGCGTGGATCAGGTGATCCAGGAGCTTTCGCTCAG
CAAATGTCAGCACACGATCATCGGTGTGCCCGGCAGGGTGAAAGGTCTGTCCGGCGGAGAAAGGAAGCGT
CTGGCATTCGCCTCCGAGGCACTAACCGATCCGCCGCTTCTGATCTGCGATGAGCCCACCTCCGGACTGG
ACTCATTTACCGCCCACAGCGTCGTCCAGGTGCTGAAGAAGCTGTCGCAGAAGGGCAAGACCGTCATCCT
GACCATTCATCAGCCGTCTTCCGAGCTGTTTGAGCTCTTTGACAAGATCCTTCTGATGGCCGAGGGCAGG
GTAGCTTTCTTGGGCACTCCCAGCGAAGCCGTCGACTTCTTTTCCTAGTGAGTTCGATGTGTTTATTAAG
GGTATCTAGCATTACATTACATCTCAACTCCTATCCAGCGTGGGTGCCCAGTGTCCTACCAACTACAATC
CGGCGGACTTTTACGTACAGGTGTTGGCCGTTGTGCCCGGACGGGAGATCGAGTCCCGTGATCGGATCGC
CAAGATATGCGACAATTTTGCTATTAGCAAAGTAGCCCGGGATATGGAGCAGTTGTTGGCCACCAAAAAT
TTGGAGAAGCCACTGGAGCAGCCGGAGAATGGGTACACCTACAAGGCCACCTGGTTCATGCAGTTCCGGG
CGGTCCTGTGGCGATCCTGGCTGTCGGTGCTCAAGGAACCACTCCTCGTAAAAGTGCGACTTATTCAGAC
AACGGTGAGTGGTTCCAGTGGAAACAAATGATATAACGCTTACAATTCTTGGAAACAAATTCGCTAGATT
TTAGTTAGAATTGCCTGATTCCACACCCTTCTTAGTTTTTTTCAATGAGATGTATAGTTTATAGTTTTGC
AGAAAATAAATAAATTTCATTTAACTCGCGAACATGTTGAAGATATGAATATTAATGAGATGCGAGTAAC
ATTTTAATTTGCAGATGGTTGCCATCTTGATTGGCCTCATCTTTTTGGGCCAACAACTCACGCAAGTGGG
CGTGATGAATATCAACGGAGCCATCTTCCTCTTCCTGACCAACATGACCTTTCAAAACGTCTTTGCCACG
ATAAATGTAAGTCTTGTTTAGAATACATTTGCATATTAATAATTTACTAACTTTCTAATGAATCGATTCG
ATTTAGGTGTTCACCTCAGAGCTGCCAGTTTTTATGAGGGAGGCCCGAAGTCGACTTTATCGCTGTGACA
CATACTTTCTGGGCAAAACGATTGCCGAATTACCGCTTTTTCTCACAGTGCCACTGGTCTTCACGGCGAT
TGCCTATCCGATGATCGGACTGCGGGCCGGAGTGCTGCACTTCTTCAACTGCCTGGCGCTGGTCACTCTG
GTGGCCAATGTGTCAACGTCCTTCGGATATCTAATATCCTGCGCCAGCTCCTCGACCTCGATGGCGCTGT
CTGTGGGTCCGCCGGTTATCATACCATTCCTGCTCTTTGGCGGCTTCTTCTTGAACTCGGGCTCGGTGCC
AGTATACCTCAAATGGTTGTCGTACCTCTCATGGTTCCGTTACGCCAACGAGGGTCTGCTGATTAACCAA
TGGGCGGACGTGGAGCCGGGCGAAATTAGCTGCACATCGTCGAACACCACGTGCCCCAGTTCGGGCAAGG
TCATCCTGGAGACGCTTAACTTCTCCGCCGCCGATCTGCCGCTGGACTACGTGGGTCTGGCCATTCTCAT
CGTGAGCTTCCGGGTGCTCGCATATCTGGCTCTAAGACTTCGGGCCCGACGCAAGGAGTAGCCGACATAT
ATCCGAAATAACTGCTTGTTTTTTTTTTTTACCATTATTACCATCGTGTTTACTGTTTATTGCCCCCTCA
AAAAGCTAATGTAATTATATTTGTGCCAATAAAAACAAGATATGACCTATAGAATACAAGTATTTCCCCT
TCGAACATCCCCACAAGTAGACTTTGGATTTGTCTTCTAACCAAAAGACTTACACACCTGCATACCTTAC
ATCAAAAACTCGTTTATCGCTACATAAAACACCGGGATATATTTTTTATATACATACTTTTCAAATCGCG
CGCCCTCTTCATAATTCACCTCCACCACACCACGTTTCGTAGTTGCTCTTTCGCTGTCTCCCACCCGCTC
TCCGCAACACATTCACCTTTTGTTCGACGACCTTGGAGCGACTGTCGTTAGTTCCGCGCGATTCGGTTCG
CTCAAATGGTTCCGAGTGGTTCATTTCGTCTCAATAGAAATTAGTAATAAATATTTGTATGTACAATTTA
TTTGCTCCAATATATTTGTATATATTTCCCTCACAGCTATATTTATTCTAATTTAATATTATGACTTTTT
AAGGTAATTTTTTGTGACCTGTTCGGAGTGATTAGCGTTACAATTTGAACTGAAAGTGACATCCAGTGTT
TGTTCCTTGTGTAGATGCATCTCAAAAAAATGGTGGGCATAATAGTGTTGTTTATATATATCAAAAATAA
CAACTATAATAATAAGAATACATTTAATTTAGAAAATGCTTGGATTTCACTGGAACTAGGCTAGCATAAC
TTCGTATAATGTATGCTATACGAAGTTATGCTAGCGGATCCGAATTCTTTTTTGCTCACCTGTGATTGCT
CCTACTCAAATACAAAAACATCAAATTTTCTGTCAATAAAGCATATTTATTTATATTTATTTTACAGGAA
AGAATTCCTTTTAAAGTGTATTTTAACCTATAATGAAAAACGATTAAAAAAAATACATAAAATAATTCGA
AAATTTTTGAATAGCCCAGGTTGATAAAAATTCATTTCATACGTTTTATAACTTATGCCCCTAAGTATTT
TTTGACCATAGTGTTTCAATTCTACATTAATTTTACAGAGTAGAATGAAACGCCACCTACTCAGCCAAGA
GGCGAAAAGGTTAGCTCGCCAAGCAGAGAGGGCGCCAGTGCTCACTACTTTTTATAATTCTCAACTTCTT
TTTCCAGACTCAGTTCGTATATATAGACCTATTTTCAATTTAACGTCGGATTCCGTACTTTGCAGACGGT
TTTAGAGCTAGAAATAGCAAGTTAAAATAAGGCTAGTCCGTTATCAACTTGAAAAAGTGGCACCGAGTCG
GTGCTTTTTTTTTTGGTACCGGGAATTGGGAATTGGGCAATATTTAAATGGCGGCGCGCCGAATTCTTTT
TTGCTCACCTGTGATTGCTCCTACTCAAATACAAAAACATCAAATTTTCTGTCAATAAAGCATATTTATT
TATATTTATTTTACAGGAAAGAATTCCTTTTAAAGTGTATTTTAACCTATAATGAAAAACGATTAAAAAA
AATACATAAAATAATTCGAAAATTTTTGAATAGCCCAGGTTGATAAAAATTCATTTCATACGTTTTATAA
CTTATGCCCCTAAGTATTTTTTGACCATAGTGTTTCAATTCTACATTAATTTTACAGAGTAGAATGAAAC
GCCACCTACTCAGCCAAGAGGCGAAAAGGTTAGCTCGCCAAGCAGAGAGGGCGCCAGTGCTCACTACTTT
TTATAATTCTCAACTTCTTTTTCCAGACTCAGTTCGTATATATAGACCTATTTTCAATTTAACGTCGCCT
GAGTGTGCATCAGCTGGGTTTTAGAGCTAGAAATAGCAAGTTAAAATAAGGCTAGTCCGTTATCAACTTG
AAAAAGTGGCACCGAGTCGGTGCTTTTTTTTTTGGTACCTCTAGAGATCCACTAGTGTCGACGATGTAGG
TCACGGTCTCGAAGCCGCGGTGCGGGTGCCAGGGCGTGCCCTTGGGCTCCCCGGGCGCGTACTCCACCTC
ACCCATCTGGTCCATCATGATGAACGGGTCGAGGTGGCGGTAGTTGATCCCGGCGAACGCGCGGCGCACC
GGGAAGCCCTCGCCCTCGAAACCGCTGGGCGCGGTGGTCACGGTGAGCACGGGACGTGCGACGGCGTCGG
CGGGTGCGGATACGCGGGGCAGCGTCAGCGGGTTCTCGACGGTCACGGCGGGCATGTCGACACTAGTTCT
AGCCAGCTTTTGTTCCCTTTAGTGAGGGTTAATTTCGAGCTTGGCGTAATCATGGTCATAGCTGTTTCCT
GTGTGAAATTGTTATCCGCTCACAATTCCACACAACATACGAGCCGGAAGCATAAAGTGTAAAGCCTGGG
GTGCCTAATGAGTGAGCTAACTCACATTAATTGCGTTGCGCTCACTGCCCGCTTTCCAGTCGGGAAACCT
GTCGTGCCAGCTGCATTAATGAATCGGCCAACGCGCGGGGAGAGGCGGTTTGCGTATTGGGCGCTCTTCC
GCTTCCTCGCTCACTGACTCGCTGCGCTCGGTCGTTCGGCTGCGGCGAGCGGTATCAGCTCACTCAAAGG
CGGTAATACGGTTATCCACAGAATCAGGGGATAACGCAGGAAAGAACATGTGAGCAAAAGGCCAGCAAAA
GGCCAGGAACCGTAAAAAGGCCGCGTTGCTGGCGTTTTTCCATAGGCTCCGCCCCCCTGACGAGCATCAC
AAAAATCGACGCTCAAGTCAGAGGTGGCGAAACCCGACAGGACTATAAAGATACCAGGCGTTTCCCCCTG
GAAGCTCCCTCGTGCGCTCTCCTGTTCCGACCCTGCCGCTTACCGGATACCTGTCCGCCTTTCTCCCTTC
GGGAAGCGTGGCGCTTTCTCATAGCTCACGCTGTAGGTATCTCAGTTCGGTGTAGGTCGTTCGCTCCAAG
CTGGGCTGTGTGCACGAACCCCCCGTTCAGCCCGACCGCTGCGCCTTATCCGGTAACTATCGTCTTGAGT
CCAACCCGGTAAGACACGACTTATCGCCACTGGCAGCAGCCACTGGTAACAGGATTAGCAGAGCGAGGTA
TGTAGGCGGTGCTACAGAGTTCTTGAAGTGGTGGCCTAACTACGGCTACACTAGAAGGACAGTATTTGGT
ATCTGCGCTCTGCTGAAGCCAGTTACCTTCGGAAAAAGAGTTGGTAGCTCTTGATCCGGCAAACAAACCA
CCGCTGGTAGCGGTGGTTTTTTTGTTTGCAAGCAGCAGATTACGCGCAGAAAAAAAGGATCTCAAGAAGA
TCCTTTGATCTTTTCTACGGGGTCTGACGCTCAGTGGAACGAAAACTCACGTTAAGGGATTTTGGTCATG
AGATTATCAAAAAGGATCTTCACCTAGATCCTTTTAAATTAAAAATGAAGTTTTAAATCAATCTAAAGTA
TATATGAGTAAACTTGGTCTGACAGTTACCAATGCTTAATCAGTGAGGCACCTATCTCAGCGATCTGTCT
ATTTCGTTCATCCATAGTTGCCTGACTCCCCGTCGTGTAGATAACTACGATACGGGAGGGCTTACCATCT
GGCCCCAGTGCTGCAATGATACCGCGAGACCCACGCTCACCGGCTCCAGATTTATCAGCAATAAACCAGC
CAGCCGGAAGGGCCGAGCGCAGAAGTGGTCCTGCAACTTTATCCGCCTCCATCCAGTCTATTAATTGTTG
CCGGGAAGCTAGAGTAAGTAGTTCGCCAGTTAATAGTTTGCGCAACGTTGTTGCCATTGCTACAGGCATC
GTGGTGTCACGCTCGTCGTTTGGTATGGCTTCATTCAGCTCCGGTTCCCAACGATCAAGGCGAGTTACAT
GATCCCCCATGTTGTGCAAAAAAGCGGTTAGCTCCTTCGGTCCTCCGATCGTTGTCAGAAGTAAGTTGGC
CGCAGTGTTATCACTCATGGTTATGGCAGCACTGCATAATTCTCTTACTGTCATGCCATCCGTAAGATGC
TTTTCTGTGACTGGTGAGTACTCAACCAAGTCATTCTGAGAATAGTGTATGCGGCGACCGAGTTGCTCTT
GCCCGGCGTCAATACGGGATAATACCGCGCCACATAGCAGAACTTTAAAAGTGCTCATCATTGGAAAACG
TTCTTCGGGGCGAAAACTCTCAAGGATCTTACCGCTGTTGAGATCCAGTTCGATGTAACCCACTCGTGCA
CCCAACTGATCTTCAGCATCTTTTACTTTCACCAGCGTTTCTGGGTGAGCAAAAACAGGAAGGCAAAATG
CCGCAAAAAAGGGAATAAGGGCGACACGGAAATGTTGAATACTCATACTCTTCCTTTTTCAATATTATTG
AAGCATTTATCAGGGTTATTGTCTCATGAGCGGATACATATTTGAATGTATTTAGAAAAATAAACAAATA
GGGGTTCCGCGCACATTTCCCCGAAAAGTGCCAC
