Features (pLannotate 1.2.2; 18 found; start..end, strand, type, name):
    597..630     -  protein_bind   loxP: Cre-mediated recombination occurs in the 8-bp core sequence (GCATACAT). Cre recombinase
    649..1069    +  promoter       dU6-3 promoter: RNA polymerase III promoter for Drosophila U6-3 snRNA (Port et al., 2014)
   1090..1165    +  misc_RNA       gRNA scaffold: guide RNA scaffold for the Streptococcus pyogenes CRISPR/Cas9 system
   1228..1648    +  promoter       dU6-3 promoter: RNA polymerase III promoter for Drosophila U6-3 snRNA (Port et al., 2014)
   1669..1744    +  misc_RNA       gRNA scaffold: guide RNA scaffold for the Streptococcus pyogenes CRISPR/Cas9 system
   1799..1868    +  protein_bind   attB: attB site for the φC31 integrase (Groth et al., 2000) phage φC31 integrase
   2087..2105    -  promoter       T3 promoter: promoter for bacteriophage T3 RNA polymerase
   2150..2166    -  protein_bind   lac operator: The lac repressor binds to the lac operator to inhibit transcription in E. coli. This inhibition can be relieved by adding lactose or isopropyl-β-D-thiogalactopyranoside (IPTG). lac repressor encoded by lacI
   2174..2204    -  promoter       lac promoter: promoter for the E. coli lac operon
   2219..2240    -  protein_bind   CAP binding site: CAP binding activates transcription in the presence of cAMP. E. coli catabolite activator protein
   2253..2345    -  CDS            lacI (fragment): lac repressor; lacI; The lac repressor binds to the lac operator to inhibit transcription in E. coli. This inhibition can be relieved by adding lactose or isopropyl-β-D-thiogalactopyranoside (IPTG).
   2528..3116    -  rep_origin     ori: high-copy-number ColE1/pMB1/pBR322/pUC origin of replication
   3287..4147    -  CDS            AmpR: β-lactamase; bla; confers resistance to ampicillin, carbenicillin, and related antibiotics
   4148..4252    -  promoter       AmpR promoter: bla
   4305..4733    -  rep_origin     f1 ori (sequence partly withheld): f1 bacteriophage origin of replication; arrow indicates direction of (+) strand synthesis
   4738..4895    -  CDS            lacZα (fragment): LacZα fragment of β-galactosidase; lacZ fragment
   4898..4916    +  promoter       T7 promoter: promoter for bacteriophage T7 RNA polymerase
   4941..590     +  gene           mini-white (across the origin): white; This modified version of the white gene lacks part of the first intron.
>Addgene plasmid #149425 | 1046E=dgRNAs[traB,bTub] | addgene full sequence | sequence record 301652 | Addgene NGS Result
TTGTCTTCTAACCAAAAGACTTACACACCTGCATACCTTACATCAAAAACTCGTTTATCGCTACATAAAA
CACCGGGATATATTTTTTATATACATACTTTTCAAATCGCGCGCCCTCTTCATAATTCACCTCCACCACA
CCACGTTTCGTAGTTGCTCTTTCGCTGTCTCCCACCCGCTCTCCGCAACACATTCACCTTTTGTTCGACG
ACCTTGGAGCGACTGTCGTTAGTTCCGCGCGATTCGGTTCGCTCAAATGGTTCCGAGTGGTTCATTTCGT
CTCAATAGAAATTAGTAATAAATATTTGTATGTACAATTTATTTGCTCCAATATATTTGTATATATTTCC
CTCACAGCTATATTTATTCTAATTTAATATTATGACTTTTTAAGGTAATTTTTTGTGACCTGTTCGGAGT
GATTAGCGTTACAATTTGAACTGAAAGTGACATCCAGTGTTTGTTCCTTGTGTAGATGCATCTCAAAAAA
ATGGTGGGCATAATAGTGTTGTTTATATATATCAAAAATAACAACTATAATAATAAGAATACATTTAATT
TAGAAAATGCTTGGATTTCACTGGAACTAGGCTAGCATAACTTCGTATAATGTATGCTATACGAAGTTAT
GCTAGCGGATCCGAATTCTTTTTTGCTCACCTGTGATTGCTCCTACTCAAATACAAAAACATCAAATTTT
CTGTCAATAAAGCATATTTATTTATATTTATTTTACAGGAAAGAATTCCTTTTAAAGTGTATTTTAACCT
ATAATGAAAAACGATTAAAAAAAATACATAAAATAATTCGAAAATTTTTGAATAGCCCAGGTTGATAAAA
ATTCATTTCATACGTTTTATAACTTATGCCCCTAAGTATTTTTTGACCATAGTGTTTCAATTCTACATTA
ATTTTACAGAGTAGAATGAAACGCCACCTACTCAGCCAAGAGGCGAAAAGGTTAGCTCGCCAAGCAGAGA
GGGCGCCAGTGCTCACTACTTTTTATAATTCTCAACTTCTTTTTCCAGACTCAGTTCGTATATATAGACC
TATTTTCAATTTAACGTCGGATTCCGTACTTTGCAGACGGTTTTAGAGCTAGAAATAGCAAGTTAAAATA
AGGCTAGTCCGTTATCAACTTGAAAAAGTGGCACCGAGTCGGTGCTTTTTTTTTTGGTACCGGGAATTGG
GAATTGGGCAATATTTAAATGGCGGCGCGCCGAATTCTTTTTTGCTCACCTGTGATTGCTCCTACTCAAA
TACAAAAACATCAAATTTTCTGTCAATAAAGCATATTTATTTATATTTATTTTACAGGAAAGAATTCCTT
TTAAAGTGTATTTTAACCTATAATGAAAAACGATTAAAAAAAATACATAAAATAATTCGAAAATTTTTGA
ATAGCCCAGGTTGATAAAAATTCATTTCATACGTTTTATAACTTATGCCCCTAAGTATTTTTTGACCATA
GTGTTTCAATTCTACATTAATTTTACAGAGTAGAATGAAACGCCACCTACTCAGCCAAGAGGCGAAAAGG
TTAGCTCGCCAAGCAGAGAGGGCGCCAGTGCTCACTACTTTTTATAATTCTCAACTTCTTTTTCCAGACT
CAGTTCGTATATATAGACCTATTTTCAATTTAACGTCGCCTGAGTGTGCATCAGCTGGGTTTTAGAGCTA
GAAATAGCAAGTTAAAATAAGGCTAGTCCGTTATCAACTTGAAAAAGTGGCACCGAGTCGGTGCTTTTTT
TTTTGGTACCTCTAGAGATCCACTAGTGTCGACGATGTAGGTCACGGTCTCGAAGCCGCGGTGCGGGTGC
CAGGGCGTGCCCTTGGGCTCCCCGGGCGCGTACTCCACCTCACCCATCTGGTCCATCATGATGAACGGGT
CGAGGTGGCGGTAGTTGATCCCGGCGAACGCGCGGCGCACCGGGAAGCCCTCGCCCTCGAAACCGCTGGG
CGCGGTGGTCACGGTGAGCACGGGACGTGCGACGGCGTCGGCGGGTGCGGATACGCGGGGCAGCGTCAGC
GGGTTCTCGACGGTCACGGCGGGCATGTCGACACTAGTTCTAGCCAGCTTTTGTTCCCTTTAGTGAGGGT
TAATTTCGAGCTTGGCGTAATCATGGTCATAGCTGTTTCCTGTGTGAAATTGTTATCCGCTCACAATTCC
ACACAACATACGAGCCGGAAGCATAAAGTGTAAAGCCTGGGGTGCCTAATGAGTGAGCTAACTCACATTA
ATTGCGTTGCGCTCACTGCCCGCTTTCCAGTCGGGAAACCTGTCGTGCCAGCTGCATTAATGAATCGGCC
AACGCGCGGGGAGAGGCGGTTTGCGTATTGGGCGCTCTTCCGCTTCCTCGCTCACTGACTCGCTGCGCTC
GGTCGTTCGGCTGCGGCGAGCGGTATCAGCTCACTCAAAGGCGGTAATACGGTTATCCACAGAATCAGGG
GATAACGCAGGAAAGAACATGTGAGCAAAAGGCCAGCAAAAGGCCAGGAACCGTAAAAAGGCCGCGTTGC
TGGCGTTTTTCCATAGGCTCCGCCCCCCTGACGAGCATCACAAAAATCGACGCTCAAGTCAGAGGTGGCG
AAACCCGACAGGACTATAAAGATACCAGGCGTTTCCCCCTGGAAGCTCCCTCGTGCGCTCTCCTGTTCCG
ACCCTGCCGCTTACCGGATACCTGTCCGCCTTTCTCCCTTCGGGAAGCGTGGCGCTTTCTCATAGCTCAC
GCTGTAGGTATCTCAGTTCGGTGTAGGTCGTTCGCTCCAAGCTGGGCTGTGTGCACGAACCCCCCGTTCA
GCCCGACCGCTGCGCCTTATCCGGTAACTATCGTCTTGAGTCCAACCCGGTAAGACACGACTTATCGCCA
CTGGCAGCAGCCACTGGTAACAGGATTAGCAGAGCGAGGTATGTAGGCGGTGCTACAGAGTTCTTGAAGT
GGTGGCCTAACTACGGCTACACTAGAAGAACAGTATTTGGTATCTGCGCTCTGCTGAAGCCAGTTACCTT
CGGAAAAAGAGTTGGTAGCTCTTGATCCGGCAAACAAACCACCGCTGGTAGCGGTGGTTTTTTTGTTTGC
AAGCAGCAGATTACGCGCAGAAAAAAAGGATCTCAAGAAGATCCTTTGATCTTTTCTACGGGGTCTGACG
CTCAGTGGAACGAAAACTCACGTTAAGGGATTTTGGTCATGAGATTATCAAAAAGGATCTTCACCTAGAT
CCTTTTAAATTAAAAATGAAGTTTTAAATCAATCTAAAGTATATATGAGTAAACTTGGTCTGACAGTTAC
CAATGCTTAATCAGTGAGGCACCTATCTCAGCGATCTGTCTATTTCGTTCATCCATAGTTGCCTGACTCC
CCGTCGTGTAGATAACTACGATACGGGAGGGCTTACCATCTGGCCCCAGTGCTGCAATGATACCGCGAGA
CCCACGCTCACCGGCTCCAGATTTATCAGCAATAAACCAGCCAGCCGGAAGGGCCGAGCGCAGAAGTGGT
CCTGCAACTTTATCCGCCTCCATCCAGTCTATTAATTGTTGCCGGGAAGCTAGAGTAAGTAGTTCGCCAG
TTAATAGTTTGCGCAACGTTGTTGCCATTGCTACAGGCATCGTGGTGTCACGCTCGTCGTTTGGTATGGC
TTCATTCAGCTCCGGTTCCCAACGATCAAGGCGAGTTACATGATCCCCCATGTTGTGCAAAAAAGCGGTT
AGCTCCTTCGGTCCTCCGATCGTTGTCAGAAGTAAGTTGGCCGCAGTGTTATCACTCATGGTTATGGCAG
CACTGCATAATTCTCTTACTGTCATGCCATCCGTAAGATGCTTTTCTGTGACTGGTGAGTACTCAACCAA
GTCATTCTGAGAATAGTGTATGCGGCGACCGAGTTGCTCTTGCCCGGCGTCAATACGGGATAATACCGCG
CCACATAGCAGAACTTTAAAAGTGCTCATCATTGGAAAACGTTCTTCGGGGCGAAAACTCTCAAGGATCT
TACCGCTGTTGAGATCCAGTTCGATGTAACCCACTCGTGCACCCAACTGATCTTCAGCATCTTTTACTTT
CACCAGCGTTTCTGGGTGAGCAAAAACAGGAAGGCAAAATGCCGCAAAAAAGGGAATAAGGGCGACACGG
AAATGTTGAATACTCATACTCTTCCTTTTTCAATATTATTGAAGCATTTATCAGGGTTATTGTCTCATGA
GCGGATACATATTTGAATGTATTTAGAAAAATAAACAAATAGGGGTTCCGCGCACATTTCCCCGAAAAGT
GCCACCTAAATTGTAAGCGTTAATATTTTGTTAAAATTCGCGTTAAATTTTTGTTAAATCAGCTCATTTT
TTAACCAATAGGCCGAAATCGGCAAAATCCCTTATAAATCAAAAGAATAGACCGAGATAGGGT
[37 nt withheld, positions 4404-4440]
AAAGAACGTGGACTCCAACGTCAAAGG
[49 nt withheld, positions 4468-4516]
T
[91 nt withheld, positions 4518-4608]
G
[124 nt withheld, positions 4610-4733]
CCCATTCGCCATTCAGGCTGCGCAACTGTTGGGAAGGGCGATCGGTGCGGGCCTCTTCGCTATTACGCCA
GCTGGCGAAAGGGGGATGTGCTGCAAGGCGATTAAGTTGGGTAACGCCAGGGTTTTCCCAGTCACGACGT
TGTAAAACGACGGCCAGTGAATTGTAATACGACTCACTATAGGGCGAATTGGGTACGTACCGGGCCCCTA
GTATGTATGTAAGTTAATAAAACCCATTTTTGCGGAAAGTAGATAAAAAAAACATTTTTTTTTTTTACTG
CACTGGATATCATTGAACTTATCTGATCAGTTTTAAATTTACTTCGATCCAAGGGTATTTGATGTACCAG
GTTCTTTCGATTACCTCTCACTCAAAATGACATTCCACTCAAAGTCAGCGCTGTTTGCCTCCTTCTCTGT
CCACAGAAATATCGCCGTCTCTTTCGCCGCTGCGTCCGCTATCTCTTTCGCCACCGTTTGTAGCGTTACG
TAGCGTCAATGTCCGCCTTCAGTTGCATTTTGTCAGCGGTTTCGTGACGAAGCTCCAAGCGGTTTACGCC
ATCAATTAAACACAAAGTGCTGTGCCAAAACTCCTCTCGCTTCTTATTTTTGTTTGTTTTTTGAGTGATT
GGGGTGGTGATTGGTTTTGGGTGGGTAAGCAGGGGAAAGTGTGAAAAATCCCGGCAATGGGCCAAGAGGA
TCAGGAGCTATTAATTCGCGGAGGCAGCAAACACCCATCTGCCGAGCATCTGAACAATGTGAGTAGTACA
TGTGCATACATCTTAAGTTCACTTGATCTATAGGAACTGCGATTGCAACATCAAATTGTCTGCGGCGTGA
GAACTGCGACCCACAAAAATCCCAAACCGCAATTGCACAAACAAATAGTGACACGAAACAGATTATTCTG
GTAGCTGTTCTCGCTATATAAGACAATTTTTGAGATCATATCATGATCAAGACATCTAAAGGCATTCATT
TTCGACTATATTCTTTTTTACAAAAAATATAACAACCAGATATTTTAAGCTGATCCTAGATGCACAAAAA
ATAAATAAAAGTATAAACCTACTTCGTAGGATACTTCGGGGTACTTTTTGTTCGGGGTTAGATGAGCATA
ACGCTTGTAGTTGATATTTGAGATCCCCTATCATTGCAGGGTGACAGCGGAGCGGCTTCGCAGAGCTGCA
TTAACCAGGGCTTCGGGCAGGCCAAAAACTACGGCACGCTCCGGCCACCCAGTCCGCCGGAGGACTCCGG
TTCAGGGAGCGGCCAACTAGCCGAGAACCTCACCTATGCCTGGCACAATATGGACATCTTTGGGGCGGTC
AATCAGCCGGGCTCCGGATGGCGGCAGCTGGTCAACCGGACACGCGGACTATTCTGCAACGAGCGACACA
TACCGGCGCCCAGGAAACATTTGCTCAAGAACGGTGAGTTTCTATTCGCAGTCGGCTGATCTGTGTGAAA
TCTTAATAAAGGGTCCAATTACCAATTTGAAACTCAGTTTGCGGCGTGGCCTATCCGGGCGAACTTTTGG
CCGTGATGGGCAGTTCCGGTGCCGGAAAGACGACCCTGCTGAATGCCCTTGCCTTTCGATCGCCGCAGGG
CATCCAAGTATCGCCATCCGGGATGCGACTGCTCAATGGCCAACCTGTGGACGCCAAGGAGATGCAGGCC
AGGTGCGCCTATGTCCAGCAGGATGACCTCTTTATCGGCTCCCTAACGGCCAGGGAACACCTGATTTTCC
AAGCCATGGTGCGGATGCCACGACATCTGACCTATCGGCAGCGAGTGGCCCGCGTGGATCAGGTGATCCA
GGAGCTTTCGCTCAGCAAATGTCAGCACACGATCATCGGTGTGCCCGGCAGGGTGAAAGGTCTGTCCGGC
GGAGAAAGGAAGCGTCTGGCATTCGCCTCCGAGGCTCTAACCGATCCGCCGCTTCTGATCTGCGATGAGC
CCACCTCCGGACTGGACTCCTTTACCGCCCACAGCGTCGTCCAGGTGCTGAAGAAGCTGTCGCAGAAGGG
CAAGACCGTCATCCTGACCATTCATCAGCCGTCTTCCGAGCTGTTTGAGCTCTTTGACAAGATCCTTCTG
ATGGCCGAGGGCAGGGTAGCTTTCTTGGGCACTCCCAGCGAAGCCGTCGACTTCTTTTCCTAGTGAGTTC
GATGTGTTTATTAAGGGTATCTAGTATTACATAACATCTCAACTCCTATCCAGCGTGGGTGCCCAGTGTC
CTACCAACTACAATCCGGCGGACTTTTACGTACAGGTGTTGGCCGTTGTGCCCGGACGGGAGATCGAGTC
CCGTGATCGGATCGCCAAGATATGCGACAATTTTGCCATTAGCAAAGTAGCCCGGGATATGGAGCAGTTG
TTGGCCACCAAAAATCTGGAGAAGCCACTGGAGCAGCCGGAGAATGGGTACACCTACAAGGCCACCTGGT
TCATGCAGTTCCGGGCGGTCCTGTGGCGATCCTGGCTGTCGGTGCTCAAGGAACCACTCCTCGTAAAAGT
GCGACTTATTCAGACAACGGTGAGTGGTTCCAGTGGAAACAAATGATATAACGCTTACAATTCTTGGAAA
CAAATTCGCTAGATTTTAGATAGAATTGCCTGATTCCACACCCTTCTTAGTTTTTTTCAATGAGATGTAT
AGTTTATAGTTTTGCAGAAGATAAATAAATTTCATTTAACTCGCGAATATTAATGAGATGCGAGTAACAT
TTTAATTTGCAGATGGTTGCCATCTTGATTGGCCTCATCTTTTTGGGCCAACAACTCACGCAAGTGGGTG
TGATGAATATCAACGGAGCCATCTTCCTCTTCCTGACCAACATGACCTTTCAAAACGTCTTTGCCACGAT
AAATGTAAGTCATGTTTAGAATACATTTGCATTTCAATAATTTACTAACTTTCTAATGAATCGATTCGAT
TTAGGTGTTCACCTCAGAGCTGCCAGTTTTTATGAGGGAGGCCCGAAGTCGACTTTATCGCTGTGACACA
TACTTTCTGGGCAAAACGATTGCCGAATTGCCGCTTTTTCTCACAGTGCCACTGGTCTTCACGGCGATTG
CCTATCCGATGATCGGACTGCGGGCCGGAGTGCTGCACTTCTTCAACTGCCTGGCGCTGGTCACTCTGGT
GGCCAATGTGTCAACGTCCTTCGGATATCTAATATCCTGCGCCAGCTCCTCGACCTCGATGGCGCTGTCT
GTGGGTCCGCCGGTTATCATACCATTCCTGCTCTTTGGCGGCTTCTTCTTGAACTCGGGCTCGGTGCCAG
TATACCTCAAATGGTTGTCGTACCTCTCATGGTTCCGTTACGCCAACGAGGGTCTGCTGATTAACCAATG
GGCGGACGTGGAGCCGGGCGAAATTAGCTGCACATCGTCGAACACCACGTGCCCCAGTTCGGGCAAGGTC
ATCCTGGAGACGCTTAACTTCTCCGCCGCCGATCTGCCGCTGGACTACGTGGGTCTGGCCATTCTCATCG
TGAGCTTCCGGGTGCTCGCATATCTGGCTCTAAGACTTCGGGCCCGACGCAAGGAGTAGCCGACATATAT
CCGAAATAACTGCTTGTTTTTTTTTTTTACCATTATTACCATCGTGTTTACTGTTTATTGCCCCCTCAAA
AAGCTAATGTAATTATATTTGTGCCAATAAAAACAAGATATGACCTATAGAATACAAGTATTTCCCCTTC
GAACATCCCCACAAGTAGACTTTGGAT
